>Addgene plasmid #80361 | pCFJ150-mex3 | addgene full sequence | sequence record 162809 | Addgene NGS results
TAAAAATAGGCGTATCACGAGGCCCTTTCGTCTCGCGCGTTTCGGTGATGACGGTGAAAACCTCTGACAC
ATGCAGCTCCCGGAGACGGTCACAGCTTGTCTGTAAGCGGATGCCGGGAGCAGACAAGCCCGTCAGGGCG
CGTCAGCGGGTGTTGGCGGGTGTCGGGGCTGGCTTAACTATGCGGCATCAGAGCAGATTGCACTGAGAGT
GCACCATATGCGGTGTGAAATACCGCACAGATGCGTAAGGAGAAAATACCGCATCAGGCGCCATTCGCCA
TTCAGGCTGCGCAACTGTTGGGAAGGGCGATCGGTGCGGGCCTCTTCGCTATTACGCCAGCTGGCGAAAG
GGGGATGTGCTGCAAGGCGATTAAGTTGGGTAACGCCAGGGTTTTCCCCAGTCACGACGTCACAGCACGT
GTGTTTTTGAACACGGCGATATGTATCTGTAGATCATCCCCAATTTTCAACAATGAATCTAAATACTGAA
CTTTTTGTGTAATCTTTAGTGCAGAAAAATGACCAAAATCAGCGATTTTCCGATTATACCCAAAATATCT
CAGCTCAATGAGCACCTATAAAAATGTAAAAATAAAGAAAGTAGTCGAACCATATTTTGTAAAGGCTAAA
AAACTGAATAAATTTTTATCCATCCAGCGCGGCGTTACAATCCGTGGCCCATGTCACGCACGGCTTTCAA
AGAAAAAAAAACAGTCTGTTTGCGCGACATCGATCTGGCAAAAATCCTAAAAACGACTATGCGTGGCTCA
CTTTATATTAATATGAAAAATACAAACTTGGTGGTGCAGGTGCTGCAGAGGCCATCGATGAAGAAGTGGA
GGCCTTGTTGTCGATCTACAAAATTGTATGGTTGTTTGAGATTTTCCTTGAAACGCTCTCAATCTTGGAT
ATGATATAAATTCTGGATAAGATATGATGGATATGATCTATGTTTGATAGAGTGCATTTGAAAGGATAAC
GGCCCTGCAGACATTTTTGAAAAAATAACAAACATTTAATTTTCTCACTCGTTTAGGCTATTCCCCTATT
TTTGATATTCCTTCGCACATATGAAAACTACTTTTTTTCGAAACTGTTAACTCCAGAATTTATAAATCTA
TAGCCCTTACTTGATTATTTATTATCATGGTTACTCACCTCATGTCTCTTTCTCTTTTCAAGAAGTCTTC
GTTCATATCTGTTGTCTCTTTCCTCCTTTTGAATCTCTGCTTTGCTCTTCGCCATTGTTTCCTGAAAATA
ATGTAACTTGAATTGTGTAATATACTTTTTTAATTTGAATTTGGCTTGTAACGCGGAATCACTACGTGCG
GGATCATTTCTTACTAGAAAACCCAGAAAATGCCATATTTCACTTATCTCGGGGTCATTTCTAATTAGAA
AAGCTACAAAAACCATTTCTAATTACGGTGACTTTAGAACTGGTCGAAATAGCTAATTAGAAATGGGTTT
TTGCTAATTAGAGGTGACTCTATGTTATCTGAGTAAGCCTCGTTTGTATGTAAACTCACAGTACTAATAA
ATGCAAGACACCCGGGTTTGTCTAGATATGAAATAATTGAAATATCAATTCTGACAGACAATAATGGTAA
TCTTGATAAGGAGTTCCACGCCCAGGAGAACACGTTAGTTTTCTTGTTTTTGATTGCGTGCGTTATTTTG
GAGAAAAACTCGATTTTTTACAAAATAATTTTTTGAAAGGAACACTGTTCAATAAGTTTTGTCTTTTTTC
TCAGTTGTGATACGGTTTTTTATTCTTTTTTGTAGTTATACAGAAGACCGTTACGAAACAGACTGATATC
GAAACAAACACTGATCTTACTTGCACTTATAATACGACTCACTAGTGGGCAGATCTTCGAATGCATCGCG
CGCACCGTACGTCTCGAGTGTAAAACGACGGCCAGTGAATTATCAACTATGTATAATAAAGTTGGTTGCT
ATGGATACCAGAATATGGAGAGACGACACGAATCGCTTCATTCACATACACCAAAATCTGTGGAATATAT
CAGAACTTTTACAAAATACGATAAATTTGATGGGTGAGGTGGGGATCACTCGAGTTTTTAATTATAAAGA
GGTGCTATAAATATAAAAGGCCTCTCAATTCTCCGTTAGTTGTGCGTAGTAGAGAGGGGGAAAATTGGGA
GTTAAACACTAGGTGAGAGATAGAGAGAAAAGAGGAAATCCTTATAATATATATAATTTTTGTTTAAAAC
ATGAGTTGGTCGTCCTATCATAATGCAAAAAAGAATAATAGAGAAAGTTACAGATTTTCCAAAAAAACCT
ACTGTAGGAATATATATTGGGGGACTGCATGGGTTACATATATAAATATATATAATATAGATATTTCAAA
AATATGAATAACAAATAATAATAGTTATATATAAATATATGTGATTTTTTTCGTTTTTTTTGTCTAGGAT
TTTGGGGTGAGAATGATGGTGATTTTTGTGTGTTCTAGTAATGTAGTAAAGAGGTGAGAAAATGGGAATG
GAGGGACTCGTACACCGATGAACAAAGTAGAAAATGGGAAAAAGAGTCTTTTAAAGAATGGAAAGATGAA
TTTGGAACTCGTTGAGGATGGGTTTTTGCTAGATGAGAGTCTACACGATAGTAATGGAATGATGAATGGA
TCCACAGCCCACTTTGTACAAGAAAGCTGGGTTTACTTGCTGGAAGTGTACTTGGTGACGGCCTTGGTTC
CCTCAGACACGGCGTGCTTGGCAAGTTCTCCTGGGAGAATCAAACGGACAGCGGTTTGAATTTCGCGGGA
TGAGATCGTTGAGCGTTTGTTGTAATGAGCAAGACGGGAAGCTTCCGAAGCGATGCGTTCGAATACATCG
TTGACGAAGGAGTTCATGATAGACATGGCCTTGGAGGAGACTCCGGTGTCTGGGTGAACTTGCTTGAGAA
CACGGTAGATGTAGACGGAGTACGATTCCTTGCGGGCATGACGTCTCTTCTTTCCGTCCTTTGGCTTGGC
AACGACGGTCTTGGCGGCCTTCTTGGCTCCCTTGGCAGATGGCTTTGGTGGACTAGTTCTGGAGCGGCCG
CCACCGGTGGAGCTCCACCGATCCCCCGGGCATTTGTATAGTTCATCCATGCCATGTGTAATCCCAGCAG
CTGTTACAAACTCAAGAAGGACCATGTGGTCTCTCTTTTCGTTGGGATCTTTCGAAAGGGCAGATTGTGT
GGACAGGTAATGGTTGTCTGGTAAAAGGACAGGGCCATCGCCAATTGGAGTATTTTGTTGATAATGGTCT
GCTAGTTGAACGCTTCCATCTTCAATGTTGTGTCTAATTTTGAAGTTCTGAAAATTTAAATCAGATTAGT
TAGTTAGTAAAATCATGTTTAAACTTACAACTTTGATTCCATTCTTTTGTTTGTCTGCCATGATGTATAC
ATTGTGTGAGTTATAGTTGTATTCCAATTTGTGTCCAAGAATGTTTCCATCTTCTTTAAAATCAATACCT
TTTAACTCGATTCTATTAACAAGGGTATCACCTTCAAACTTGACTTCAGCACCTGAAAATTTAAATATGT
ATGGTTAGTTAGTACCGAACTGTTTAAACTTACGTGTCTTGTAGTTCCCGTCATCTTTGAAAAATATAGT
TCTTTCCTGTACATAACCTTCGGGCATGGCACTCTTGAAAAAGTCATGCCGTTTCATATGATCTGGGTAT
CTCGAGAAGCATTGAACACCATAACAGAAAGTAGTGACAAGTGTTGGCTGAAAATTTAAATAATCAGGGT
TAGTTAGTATATATATGTTTAAACTTACCCATGGAACAGGTAGTTTTCCAGTAGTGCAAATAAATTTAAG
GGTAAGTTTTCCGTATGTTGCATCACCTTCACCCTCTCCACTGACAGAAAATTTGTGCCCATTAACATCA
CCATCTAATTCAACAAGAATTGGGACAACTCCAGTGAAAAGTTCTTCTCCTCTAGACACATTGATCCTAG
CAGAAGCACAGGCTGCAGGGTGACGGTCCATCCCGCTCTCCTGGGCACAAGACATGGGCAGCGTGCCATC
ATCCTGCGCCGCCACCGCCGGCGGGAAGCCATGGCTAAGTCTAGACATGGAGCCTGCTTTTTTGTACAAA
CTTGTCATTCTCTGTCTGAAACATTCAATTGATTATCGATAAAATTAATTAAGAGAGAATACAATGAGAA
AACGGAAAATCGAGCAGGATTTTGGGGAAAGTCGGGGAATTTTTGCTATTTAAGCTTTCTTTAACAAAGA
AACTGCATTTTTCCATGAGATTACCATGAAATTTGCGTTAAATGGGTGAATTTATAACATTTACGGCTAG
AAATTAATTTTAAAAAAGAGAATAAACGAAAAATTATTCGAGAAAACGTCTTTGAAGCAGAAATGAAATG
AAAAAACAACCGCCAGCGCTGACAAAAATGATCAAACAAACGGAGTACGGTATACGCGGTAAGACCCAAA
TGAATTTTAATTCGGTGCGCCTTTAAAAAATGTATTTTTTTAATTTCTTTATCCGTGGGCCCAAATGTAT
TTTTTTCTTGTGGTTTGATGTAAAAATTGGGTTATATTATTTGTTTTATGGTTTAATTTTTTAAAAACTG
ATATCAACTTTTCTATACAAAGTTGATAGCTTGGCGTAATCATGGTCATAGCTGTTCCTGCCTAGGTGAG
CTCTGGTACCCTCTAGTCAAGGCCTTAAGTGAGTCGTATTACGTAGCCCGGGCCTAGTTCTAGACATTCT
CTAATGAAAAAATCTTTCAGTTGAAATTGAAAATGAGTTAAAGTTGGAGTTTTTATTGAAAACAGATTTC
CGTGTGATTAGTGTTTTTAGCGAGTGTGACAGGACAGCGAAAAAATATAGAAACAAGGGGGGAACTGAAA
AGCTTAGGAATGCATTGAACATGAGAAGGGGAAGGGGAAGGAACAAACTAGACAGGAATTATTGGAATTT
AATCACATTTGGAGTTTTTTTTCTATTCGACAGAATAATTATCCAGAACATTTTTGTATTAAATATTTAT
GCATCATATGAGTAGTCGGCTTTGTTGTGCATGACGAGTTTGTTATCGACGAAATAGAAGCTGTCAGAAC
GAGTCTCGTTTGGATTGTTGATCATGTCGTCCACTGAAAAAGAGATTAGTCTTTTGAATTGTACTTTTTA
GAATAATGACTCACTGAGTTGTTGAGAGAGTTGAGGGAACTCATAGATATGTTCACAGTTGTTTCGTGAA
TTCGGAATACAGAATCCGAATTCAAAGTCAAAACACTTCAGAAGGCGATCTTTGAAGAAGTGACGTTCGA
TCATTCGGAAATGATGGATTGGGATGTCTCCTACTTTGAATTCCACAGTTGCTCCGACCGTTTTGAGTTT
CAAAAAGTTTGGAGCAAATCTATAACGCACGTATCTTGCCGACTCCTGTGGCGACTCATCATTCTCCTGA
TCGTTCTCCGGTTTGGCGATCTCGAAAAGCACTTGCTCAGTGTCCAGATCACGGATTTGGAACTTGGTGA
ACTCGATGTTATAGATGTTCGCAGATGGGGAGCATAAGAATCCTAAATTTATGTTTTAAACTGAAATCCA
AAGGGAGCAAGATACCTTGAGTGATTCCCGGAAGTGCTAAAACGTCGTTCGGAGTGATTTGAGCTTTCTT
CGCAAGCTCCGATTCCGTTGTGATTCCTTGTTCGGTGCTTGGTGGTGGCCGTGGCATCTGGAAATATGGA
AAAGTTCAACAAAAAGAAAAGAGAAAAGAATGAAATCGGATATCAAGAGTTAGTTGAGCGGTTTCTCTAG
TTTTCTGAGTCTCACCTGCGACGGGAAGGTCGCCGAGCCGGGTGGAATCGATCGTTGTTGCTCGGCTTTC
ATATCGGTTTGGTTGGAAGCGGCTGAAAACGGAAAGAAGTGGAAGAAGGAAAAGAGTGTGGTGTGACAGG
AAAATGGTAATTAGAGGGTGCCAAATAACCAGCTATATTTTGTTTTTTTTTGAAAACATTTTTAAAAAGA
AAAATACGATAATGATATCAGATGGATTTCCGGAAAACTGGTATGAAAAATTTCAACCTTTTTGAGTACA
TGTAATCAAAATACACTTTGTAAATTATCATTTTTATTGAAACTCCACCATTTTTCTATTTATAACGCTA
ATAATTTGAAAAAGAAACCTATTGCGAACCGCGGGGTGAATCCCAAAAACGAATGCGTTTTGGTGGAGTG
ATTGATTCGAATCGAAGAAGAAAAAGAAGAAGACGTGGAATAGAGAGCTCACTCTTAACCGAGCAGCACA
CACCGACAGAAAAAAAAATGAAATGAATGAGGGTCTTCTTCTTCTTCTTCTTCGAATGATTGACAGAAAT
GGGAAAAAGAGGAAGATTGAGAAGGGAAAAAGGAAGGAGAAAAGAAGCAGAAGAAGACGTCAGAGAGGAG
AGGAACGAGCGGAAAAGCAGCGGGCGCAAGTCATAGAAGTAGCAGAGCTGGGGAGAAGAAGACACTATCC
AAGAAAGGAATGACGAGAGAGTATGCAAAGGGGTATAGGGTGCAGACAGAATAGGAACAGAATAACAGAT
GATGAGCCAAGAAGAGTTGAAAAGGGCGATGAATTTGTCATGTAACTTAATTTGGGTCAATTTGAGCATG
ATGAATTGAAATCATCCCTTGTTGGGAGTTAATAACCGGTTTGTTATCAGAAACCCTGTAATAGAAGGGC
GCCCTAACTTTGAGCCAATTCATCCCGGTTTCTGTCAAATATATCAAAAAGTGGTCAACTGACAAATTGT
TTTTGATATTATAATAAACATTTTATCCGTTAACAATTTTCGAATACTTTTTACAAGGACTTGGATAAAT
TGGCTCAAAGACGAAGTGAGTTTGCTACCATCATGGAATCAGGAGGACATTTCGACAATGTCATATAATG
TTTGAAAAATGATTTTAACAAGGGTCTCATTCGAGATAAGCAATGCTCTGAGCAAGTGGCTCGTCGTCTT
CAAGAATCTCTTGTTGATATTCATTTGGATCCTGTTTTGCACGAAGCATGTGCCATGGATATTCAGAGTT
TTTGCAAAAAAGTTCCGCCAGGTCAAACAATCTTTTTAATTTTTATATGATACTTCGGGTGTATTTTTCT
TCTTTTTCCTGTTCATTTTCGCTTTTTTCTCACTTTTTTGTAACAAAATCTCTCACTTTTCTGTAAGTCT
TAACAAAAGTTCAATTGGCTCGATCAAGTAAAATTTCGGCCGTATGAACGTTTTCAAAGGTTTTCATTTT
TTTTTAAGTTCATTCACAATATCATGAATCTCTCGTCCTTTGGTTTCCGGTAAGTAGCGAAATAATATAA
GCATACTTATAAATGAAGGAATTGAATATAGAATAAGGAAAGCATAACTACCAATAACGGAATATAGAGG
TAATACTGTAAATGTACTGATAACCACCATTACAGTATTCATTGAATATGCCACAGATTGAGCAATACTA
CGATGTTTTTGAGGTACCAGTTCAGAGGATATAAACCACGAAATTGGACCAACTCCAGTTCTGAAATTTC
ATTATTCGATTAAATCAAAATATATTTGAAAAACCTCACCCATAAGTATAACCGTAGATGATCAATGCAA
CTAGGCATCCGTATTTCATCGGGTCAATCAGAATACGTATTTTTGCGAAGAATACGAATGCAATTAGAGC
TAAATTATTGAGAAATGTGAAGAGAAGGAGAAGCTTGCGTCGACCAACTCTGTAAACTTATTCATACAAT
TTTGTCTTCAAATTTTGAACGTTTAAAACTATCTTATTCAATGAGTTAGCGGGTTTTTATAGTGAGTTAG
TTCACGATTATCTAATAAAACTATGTCCAAACATCCTAACTGCGACCGTATTCTCACTAACTCGTCTTAA
AAACGTTGAGATTATTTTAAACCCTTCTTCAGTACAACTACAGTACTGATGCACAAATACAATAATAATA
ATACATTCAGACATACTCTGAACAATGTAACTTGTTTTTGTTATACTGTGGTAACATTTATTGAAATGAA
ATATAACCTTACTTTTCAATCACAATTCCACCAGTAATTGTTCCAGAAACATAAGCTAAACCCATTGCAG
TTGTACTCCATTCAGCAATTTCTGACTCAACATTTGCATTTTCTAGAAAGAAAGTAGAGGATAAAAGAAG
AGCCCATAATCCGACAGGGCCCTGTGAAATTGTTATCCGCTGGTATCAGCTCACTCAAAGGCGGTAATAC
GGTTATCCACAGAATCAGGGGATAACGCAGGAAAGAACATGTGAGCAAAAGGCCAGCAAAAGACCAGGAA
CCGTAAAAAGGCCGCGTTGCTGGCGTTTTTCCATAGGCTCCGCCCCCCTGACGAGCATCACAAAAATCGA
CGCTCAAGTCAGAGGTGGCGAAACCCGACAGGACTATAAAGATACCAGGCGTTTCCCCCTGGAAGCTCCC
TCGTGCGCTCTCCTGTTCCGACCCTGCCGCTTACCGGATACCTGTCCGCCTTTCTCCCTTCGGGAAGCGT
GGCGCTTTCTCATAGCTCACGCTGTAGGTATCTCAGTTCGGTGTAGGTCGTTCGCTCCAAGCTGGGCTGT
GTGCACGAACCCCCCGTTCAGCCCGACCGCTGCGCCTTATCCGGTAACTATCGTCTTGAGTCCAACCCGG
TAAGACACGACTTATCGCCACTGGCAGCAGCCACTGGTAACAGGATTAGCAGAGCGAGGTATGTAGGCGG
TGCTACAGAGTTCTTGAAGTGGTGGCCTAACTACGGCTACACTAGAAGAACAGTATTTGGTATCTGCGCT
CTGCTGAAGCCAGTTACCTTCGGAAAAAGAGTTGGTAGCTCTTGATCCGGCAAACAAACCACCGCTGGTA
GCGGTGGTTTTTTTGTTTGCAAGCAGCAGATTACGCGCAGAAAAAAAGGATCTCAAGAAGATCCTTTGAT
CTTTTCTACGGGGTCTGACGCTCAGTGGAACGAAAACTCACGTTAAGGGATTTTGGTCATGAGATTATCA
AAAAGGATCTTCACCTAGATCCTTTTAAATTAAAAATGAAGTTTTAAATCAATCTAAAGTATATATGAGT
AAACTTGGTCTGACAGTTACCAATGCTTAATCAGTGAGGCACCTATCTCAGCGATCTGTCTATTTCGTTC
ATCCATAGTTGCCTGACTCCCCGTCGTGTAGATAACTACGATACGGGAGGGCTTACCATCTGACCCCAGT
GCTGCAATGATACCGCGAGACCCACGCTCACCGGCTCCAGATTTATCAGCAATAAACCAGCCAGCCGGAA
GGGCCGAGCGCAGAAGTGGTCCTGCAACTTTATCCGCCTCCATCCAGTCTATTAATTGTTGCCGGGAAGC
TAGAGTAAGTAGTTCGCCAGTTAATAGTTTGCGCAACGTTGTTGCCATTGCTACAGGCATCGTGGTGTCA
CGCTCGTCGTTTGGTATGGCTTCATTCAGCTCCGGTTCCCAACGATCAAGGCGAGTTACATGATCCCCCA
TGTTGTGCAAAAAAGCGGTTAGCTCCTTCGGTCCTCCGATCGTTGTCAGAAGTAAGTTGGCCGCAGTGTT
ATCACTCATGGTTATGGCAGCACTGCATAATTCTCTTACTGTCATGCCATCCGTAAGATGCTTTTCTGTG
ACTGGTGAGTACTCAACCAAGTCATTCTGAGAATAGTGTATGCGGCGACCGAGTTGCTCTTGCCCGGCGT
CAATACGGGATAATACCGCGCCACATAGCAGAACTTTAAAAGTGCTCATCATTGGAAAACGTTCTTCGGG
GCGAAAACTCTCAAGGATCTTACCGCTGTTGAGATCCAGTTCGATGTAACCCACTCGTGCACCCAACTGA
TCTTCAGCATCTTTTACTTTCACCAGCGTTTCTGGGTGAGCAAAAACAGGAAGGCAAAATGCCGCAAAAA
AGGGAATAAGGGCGACACGGAAATGTTGAATACTCATACTCTTCCTTTTTCAATATTATTGAAGCATTTA
TCAGGGTTATTGTCTCATGAGCGGATACATATTTGAATGTATTTAGAAAAATAAACAAATAGGGGTTCCG
CGCACATTTCCCCGAAAAGTGCCACCTGACGTCTAAGAAACCATTATTATCATGACATTAACCTA
Features (pLannotate 1.2.2; 19 found; start..end, strand, type, name):
     32..67      +  CDS            rop (fragment): Rop protein, which maintains plasmids at low copy number; rop
    169..268     +  misc_feature   bom (fragment): basis of mobility region from pBR322
    274..410     -  CDS            lacZα (fragment): LacZα fragment of β-galactosidase; lacZ fragment
   1909..1930    -  CDS            lacZα (fragment): LacZα fragment of β-galactosidase; lacZ fragment
   1934..1954    +  protein_bind   attB3: mutant version of attB; core recombination site for the Gateway® BP reaction BP Clonase™
   2669..2689    +  protein_bind   attB2: mutant version of attB; core recombination site for the Gateway® BP reaction BP Clonase™
   2696..3061    -  CDS            his-11: H2B1_CAEEL - Experimental evidence at protein level: Swiss-Prot protein existence level 1. Core component of nucleosome. Nucleosomes wrap and compact DNA into chromatin, limiting DNA accessibility to the cellular machineries which require DNA as a template. Histones thereby play a central role in transcription regulation, DNA repair, DNA replication and chromosomal stability. DNA accessibility is regulated via a complex set of post-translational modifications of histones, also called histone code, and nucleosome remodeling. From Caenorhabditis elegans.
   3062..3086    -  misc_feature   MCS (fragment): pBluescript multiple cloning site
   3116..3976    -  CDS            sg25: sg25 is a basic (constitutively fluorescent) green fluorescent protein published in 1997, derived from Aequorea victoria.
   3976..4099    -  CDS            d1EGFP (fragment): EGFP destabilized by fusion to a mutated version of residues 422-461 of mouse ornithine decarboxylase, giving an in vivo half-life of ~1 hour mammalian codon-optimized
   4111..4135    -  protein_bind   attB1: mutant version of attB; recombination site for the Gateway® BP reaction BP Clonase™
   4625..4645    -  protein_bind   attB4: mutant version of attB; core recombination site for the Gateway® BP reaction BP Clonase™
   5040..5882    -  CDS            unc-119: UN119_CAEEL - Experimental evidence at protein level: Swiss-Prot protein existence level 1. Myristoyl-binding protein that acts as a cargo adapter: specifically binds the myristoyl moiety of a subset of N-terminally myristoylated proteins and is required for their localization. Plays a key role in ciliary membrane localization of proteins. Required for the establishment or function of the nervous system. From Caenorhabditis elegans.
   5993..6010    +  misc_feature   P element 5' end (fragment): No description available
   6884..7099    +  CDS            GSLG1_CAEEL (fragment): Experimental evidence at protein level: Swiss-Prot protein existence level 1. From Caenorhabditis elegans.
   7577..7593    +  CDS            M13 gene XI (fragment): pXI; XI; phage assembly
   8358..8946    -  rep_origin     ori: high-copy-number ColE1/pMB1/pBR322/pUC origin of replication
   9117..9977    -  CDS            AmpR: β-lactamase; bla; confers resistance to ampicillin, carbenicillin, and related antibiotics
   9978..10082   -  promoter       AmpR promoter: bla
