[The description below was written by a language model from this plasmid's Addgene catalogue record and pLannotate feature annotations shown in this document.]
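Description:
pCFJ150-mex3 is a C. elegans expression plasmid of about 10.1 kb, built on the pCFJ150 backbone, a vector commonly used as a MosSCI (Mos1-mediated single-copy insertion) targeting vector. It is propagated in E. coli through a ColE1/pUC-type origin and selected with ampicillin via the AmpR β-lactamase gene and its promoter. The backbone also carries an unc-119 coding sequence, the standard rescue marker for identifying transgenic worms in an unc-119 mutant background. A fragment of a C. elegans genomic gene is annotated as well and probably belongs to the flanking homology used for chromosomal integration, although the feature table does not label homology arms as such.

The payload is a multisite Gateway assembly bounded by attB4, attB1, attB2 and attB3 sites, all on the reverse strand. According to the record, the mex-5 promoter drives a GFP::H2B::PEST fusion followed by the mex-3 3'UTR. By position, the promoter would occupy the unannotated attB4–attB1 interval and the 3'UTR the attB2–attB3 interval. Between attB1 and attB2, the annotation finds an Aequorea-derived GFP, the C. elegans histone H2B gene his-11, and a fragment matching the ornithine decarboxylase degradation domain of destabilized EGFP. That fragment lies at the promoter-proximal end of the cassette, a different order from the one the construct name implies.

H2B concentrates the fluorescence on chromatin, giving a nuclear signal, and the PEST element shortens reporter half-life so that the signal follows current expression. Because the promoter is held constant, the resulting expression pattern reflects post-transcriptional regulation conferred by the mex-3 3'UTR. The plasmid is intended for microinjection to generate transgenic reporter strains, in the context of the Library MosSCI approach.
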