Addgene plasmid #80361: pCFJ150-mex3
Purpose: Pmex-5:GFP::H2B::PEST::mex-3 3'UTR reporter construct used for microinjection
Depositing lab: Sean Ryder. Depositing organization: University of Massachusetts, Worcester. Publication: Efficient generation of transgenic reporter strains and analysis of expression patterns in Caenorhabditis elegans using Library MosSCI. Kaymak E, Farley BM, Hay SA, Li C, Ho S, Hartman DJ, Ryder SP. Dev Dyn. 2016 Jun 13. doi: 10.1002/dvdy.24426. PubMed 27294288.
Backbone
  Vector backbone: pCFJ150
  Vector type: Worm Expression
Growth in bacteria
  Bacterial resistance: Ampicillin, 100 μg/mL
  Growth temperature: 37°C
  Growth strain: DH5alpha
  Copy number: Unknown
Gene/Insert
  Gene/Insert name: Pmex-5:GFP::H2B::PEST::mex-3 3'UTR
  Species: C. elegans (nematode)
Terms and licenses: Academic/Nonprofit Terms; Industry Terms: Not Available to Industry
How to cite: pCFJ150-mex3 was a gift from Sean Ryder (Addgene plasmid # 80361 ; http://n2t.net/addgene:80361 ; RRID:Addgene_80361)
