>Addgene plasmid #80361 | pCFJ150-mex3 | addgene partial sequence | sequence record 159528 | GFP-F 5'-GGTCCTTCTTGAGTTTGTAAC-3'
TGCCCGGGGGATCGGTGGAGCTCCACCGGTGGCGGCCGCTCCAGAACTAGTCCACCAAAGCCATCTGCCA
AGGGAGCCAAGAAGGCCGCCAAGACCGTCGTTGCCAAGCCAAAGGACGGAAAGAAGAGACGTCATGCCCG
CAAGGAATCGTACTCCGTCTACATCTACCGTGTTCTCAAGCAAGTTCACCCAGACACCGGAGTCTCCTCC
AAGGCCATGTCTATCATGAACTCCTTCGTCAACGATGTATTCGAACGCATCGCTTCGGAAGCTTCCCGTC
TTGCTCATTACAACAAACGCTCAACGATCTCATCCCGCGAAATTCAAACCGCTGTCCGTTTGATTCTCCC
AGGAGAACTTGCCAAGCACGCCGTGTCTGAGGGAACCAAGGCCGTCACCAAGTACACTTCCAGCAAGTAA
ACCCAGCTTTCTTGTACAAAGTGGGCTGTGGATCCATTCATCATTCCATTACTATCGTGTAGACTCTCAT
CTAGCAAAAACCCATCCTCAACGAGTTCCAAATTCATCTTTCCATTCTTTAAAAGACTCTTTTTCCCATT
TTCTACTTTGTTCATCGGTGTACGAGTCCCTCCATTCCCATTTTCTCACCTCTTTACTACATTACTAGAA
CACACAAAAATCACCATCATTCTCACCCCAAAATCCTAGACAAAAAAAACGAAAAAAATCACATATATTT
ATATATAACTATTATTATTTGTTATTCATATTTTTGAAATATCTATATTATATATATTTATATATGTAAC
CCATGCAGTCCCCCAATATATATTCCTACAGTAGGTTTT
