>Addgene plasmid #80361 | pCFJ150-mex3 | addgene partial sequence | sequence record 159532 | GFP-R 5'-CCATCTAATTCAACAAGAATTGGGACAAC-3'
CCTGGGCACAAGACATGGGCAGCGTGCCATCATCCTGCGCCGCCACCGCCGGCGGGAAGCCATGGCTAAG
TCTAGACATGGAGCCTGCTTTTTTGTACAAACTTGTCATTCTCTGTCTGAAACATTCAATTGATTATCGA
TAAAATTAATTAAGAGAGAATACAATGAGAAAACGGAAAATCGAGCAGGATTTTGGGGAAAGTCGGGGAA
TTTTTGCTATTTAAGCTTTCTTTAACAAAGAAACTGCATTTTTCCATGAGATTACCATGAAATTTGCGTT
AAATGGGTGAATTTATAACATTTACGGCTAGAAATTAATTTTAAAAAAGAGAATAAACGAAAAATTATTC
GAGAAAACGTCTTTGAAGCAGAAATGAAATGAAAAAACAACCGCCAGCGCTGACAAAAATGATCAAACAA
ACGGAGTACGGTATACGCGGTAAGACCCAAATGAATTTTAATTCGGTGCGCCTTTAAAAAATGTATTTTT
TTAATTTCTTTATCCGTGGGCCCAAATGTATTTTTTTCTTGTGGTTTGATGTAAAAATTGGGTTATATTA
TTTGTTTTATGGTTTAATTTTTTAAAAACTGATATCAACTTTTCTATACAAAGTTGATAGCTTGGCGTAA
TCATGGTCATAGCTGTTCCTGCCTAGGTGAGCTCTGGTACCCTCTAGTC
